Addgene plasmid #24573: pME.E (pDHg16)
Depositing lab: David Pulleyblank. Depositing organization: University of Toronto. Publication: Facile transition of poly[d(TG) x d(CA)] into a left-handed helix in physiological conditions. Haniford DB, Pulleyblank DE. Nature. 1983 Apr 14. 302(5909):632-4. 10.1038/302632a0 PubMed 6835398.
Backbone
  Vector backbone: pME.A (pDPL6)
  Backbone size w/o insert (bp): 2200
Growth in bacteria
  Bacterial resistance: Ampicillin, 100 μg/mL
  Growth temperature: 37°C
  Growth strain: DH5alpha
  Copy number: Unknown
Gene/Insert
  Gene/Insert name: pME.E (pDHg16)
  Insert size (bp): 23
  Cloning method: Restriction Enzyme
  Sequencing primers: 5′ pBRrevBam
Terms and licenses: Academic/Nonprofit Terms; Industry Terms: Not Available to Industry
Depositor comments: 23 bp of alternating CG inserted into the Sma I site of pDPL6
How to cite: pME.E (pDHg16) was a gift from David Pulleyblank (Addgene plasmid # 24573 ; http://n2t.net/addgene:24573 ; RRID:Addgene_24573)
