[The description below was written by a language model from this plasmid's Addgene catalogue record.]
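Description:
pME.E (pDHg16) is a small bacterial plasmid built on the pME.A (pDPL6) backbone, which is recorded as about 2.2 kb. It is maintained in E. coli under ampicillin selection. The record gives no origin of replication and lists the copy number as unknown. The use of a pBR-type sequencing primer hints at pBR322-related sequence in the backbone, but this is not stated explicitly. No feature table is provided, so details of the backbone beyond the resistance marker cannot be described.

The payload is not a gene but a short structural DNA element: a 23 bp tract of alternating C and G residues cloned by restriction enzyme methods into the SmaI site of pDPL6. No promoter, tag, reporter or expression cassette is listed, and none would be expected, since the insert is not meant to be transcribed or translated. Alternating purine–pyrimidine sequences such as d(CG)n are classic Z-DNA-forming motifs. When carried in a negatively supercoiled circular plasmid, they can flip from the usual right-handed B-form into a left-handed helix, absorbing some of the superhelical stress.

The associated publication concerns the transition of alternating purine–pyrimidine repeats into a left-handed helix under physiological conditions, which fits this use. The plasmid therefore appears to serve as a defined substrate for biophysical studies of supercoiling-dependent B-to-Z transitions, with the parental pDPL6 as the natural insert-free comparison. The record does not spell out specific assays or applications.
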