>Addgene plasmid #24573 | pME.E (pDHg16) | addgene partial sequence | sequence record 30498 | 24573 with Amp-R
TGGAAAACGTTCTTCGGGGCGAAAACTCTCAAGGATCTTACCGCTGTTGAGATCCAGTTCGATGTAACCC
ACTCGTGCACCCAACTGATCTTCAGCATCTTTTACTTTCACCAGCGTTTCTGGGTGAGCAAAAACAGGAA
GGCAAAATGCCGCAAAAAAGGGAATAAGGGCGACACGGAAATGTTGAATACTCATACTCTTCCTTTTTCA
ATATTATTGAAGCATTTATCAGGGTTATTGTCTCATGAGCGGATACATATTTGAATGTATTTAGAAAAAT
AAACAAATAGGGGTTCCGCGCACATTTCCCCGAAAAGTGCCACCTGACGTCTAAGAAACCATTATTATCA
TGACATTAACCTATAAAAATAGGCGTATCACGAGGCCCTTTCGTCTTCAAGCTCATGTTTGACAGCTTAT
CATCGATAAGCTTCTAGAGATCCCGCGCGCGCGCGCGCGCGCGCGCGCGGGATCCGTCGACCGATGCCCT
TGAGAGCCTTCAACCCAGTCAGCTCCTTCCGGTGGGCGCGGGGCATGACTATCGTCGCCGCACTTATGAC
TGTCTTCTTTATCATGCAACTCGTAGGACAGGTGCCGGCAGCGCTCTTCCGCTTCCTCGCTCACTGACTC
GCTGCGCTCGGTCGTTCGGCTGCGGCGAGCGGTATCAGCTCACTCAAAGGCGGTAATACGGTTATCCACA
GAATCAGGGGATAACGCAGGAAAGAACATNTGAGCAAANGNCAGCAAAAGGNCAGGAACCGT
